Addgene plasmid #39056: CBLB
Purpose: Bacterial expression for structure determination; may not be full ORF
Depositing lab: Nicola Burgess-Brown. Depositing organization: University of Oxford.
Backbone
  Vector backbone: pNIC-CTHF
  Backbone manufacturer: SGC
  Vector type: Bacterial Expression
Growth in bacteria
  Bacterial resistance: Kanamycin, 50 μg/mL
  Growth temperature: 37°C
  Growth strain: Mach1
  Copy number: Low Copy
Gene/Insert
  Gene/Insert name: CBLB (alt names: Cas-Br-M (murine) ecotropic retroviral transforming sequence b; PDB:3PFV)
  Species: H. sapiens (human)
  Insert size (bp): 1018
  Entrez Gene: CBLB (a.k.a. ADMIO3, Cbl-b, Nbla00127, RNF56)
  Tag / fusion protein: TEV-His6-Flag (C terminal on insert)
  Cloning method: Ligation Independent Cloning
  Sequencing primers: 5′ T7; 3′ T7-term
Terms and licenses: Academic/Nonprofit Terms; Industry Terms: Not Available to Industry
How to cite: CBLB was a gift from Nicola Burgess-Brown (Addgene plasmid # 39056 ; http://n2t.net/addgene:39056 ; RRID:Addgene_39056)
