[The description below was written by a language model from this plasmid's Addgene catalogue record.]
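Description:
CBLB is a bacterial expression plasmid built on the pNIC-CTHF backbone from the SGC, made to produce a fragment of the human E3 ubiquitin ligase Cbl-b (CBLB, also known as RNF56) for structure determination. The plasmid is selected with kanamycin and is recorded as low copy. The record gives no origin of replication and includes no feature table, so details of the backbone beyond these catalogue fields are not documented here.

The insert is about 1 kb of human CBLB coding sequence, introduced by ligation-independent cloning. The record cautions that it may not be the full open reading frame, and at this size it would be a domain-level construct rather than the complete protein, in line with its link to a deposited crystal structure. The protein carries a C-terminal TEV-His6-Flag tag. The hexahistidine segment allows immobilised metal affinity purification, the Flag epitope allows antibody-based detection or capture, and the TEV protease site between insert and tags lets them be cleaved off after purification, which is often preferred before crystallisation.

The promoter is not explicitly stated. The listed sequencing primers are T7 and T7-term, which suggests the insert lies between a T7 promoter and a T7 terminator, an arrangement that requires an expression host supplying T7 RNA polymerase. The typical use is recombinant overexpression and purification of this CBLB fragment for crystallography and related biophysical or biochemical studies.
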