>Addgene plasmid #39056 | CBLB | depositor partial sequence | sequence record 49114 | CBLB sequence 1018 bps
CTTAAGAAGGAGATATACTATGCAAGCTGCCGCAGATCGCAGGACCGTGGAGAAGACTTGGAAGCTCATG
GACAAAGTGGTAAGACTGTGCCAAAATCCCAAACTTCAGTTGAAAAATAGCCCACCATATATACTTGATA
TTTTGCCTGATACATATCAGCATTTACGACTTATATTGAGTAAATATGATGACAACCAGAAACTTGCCCA
ACTCAGTGAGAATGAGTACTTTAAAATCTACATTGATAGCCTTATGAAAAAGTCAAAACGGGCAATAAGA
CTCTTTAAAGAAGGCAAGGAGAGAATGTATGAAGAACAGTCACAGGACAGACGAAATCTCACAAAACTGT
CCCTTATCTTCAGTCACATGCTGGCAGAAATCAAAGCAATCTTTCCCAATGGTCAATTCCAGGGAGATAA
CTTTCGTATCACAAAAGCAGATGCTGCTGAATTCTGGAGAAAGTTTTTTGGAGACAAAACTATCGTACCA
TGGAAAGTATTCAGACAGTGCCTTCATGAGGTCCACCAGATTAGCTCTGGCCTGGAAGCAATGGCTCTAA
AATCAACAATTGATTTAACTTGCAATGATTACATTTCAGTTTTTGAATTTGATATTTTTACCAGGCTGTT
TCAGCCTTGGGGCTCTATTTTGCGGAATTGGAATTTCTTAGCTGTGACACATCCAGGTTACATGGCATTT
CTCACATATGATGAAGTTAAAGCACGACTACAGAAATATAGCACCAAACCCGGAAGCTATATTTTCCGGT
TAAGTTGCACTCGATTGGGACAGTGGGCCATTGGCTATGTGACTGGGGATGGGAATATCTTACAGACCAT
ACCTCATAACAAGCCCTTATTTCAAGCCCTGATTGATGGCAGCAGGGAAGGATTTTATCTTTATCCTGAT
GGGAGGAGTTATAATCCTGATTTAACTGGATTAGCAGAGAACCTCTACTTCCAATCGCACCATCATCACC
ACCATGATTACAAGGATGACGACGATAAGTGAGGATCC
