>Addgene plasmid #39056 | CBLB | addgene partial sequence | sequence record 53242 | T7 5'-TAATACGACTCACTATAGGG-3'
AATTCCCTCTGAATATTTTGTTTACCTTAAGAAGGAGATATACTATGCAAGCTGCCGCAGATCGCAGGAC
CGTGGAGAAGACTTGGAAGCTCATGGACAAAGTGGTAAGACTGTGCCAAAATCCCAAACTTCAGTTGAAA
AATAGCCCACCATATATACTTGATATTTTGCCTGATACATATCAGCATTTACGACTTATATTGAGTAAAT
ATGATGACAACCAGAAACTTGCCCAACTCAGTGAGAATGAGTACTTTAAAATCTACATTGATAGCCTTAT
GAAAAAGTCAAAACGGGCAATAAGACTCTTTAAAGAAGGCAAGGAGAGAATGTATGAAGAACAGTCACAG
GACAGACGAAATCTCACAAAACTGTCCCTTATCTTCAGTCACATGCTGGCAGAAATCAAAGCAATCTTTC
CCAATGGTCAATTCCAGGGAGATAACTTTCGTATCACAAAAGCAGATGCTGCTGAATTCTGGAGAAAGTT
TTTTGGAGACAAAACTATCGTACCATGGAAAGTATTCAGACAGTGCCTTCATGAGGTCCACCAGATTAGC
TCTGGCCTGGAAGCAATGGCTCTAAAATCAACAATTGATTTAACTTGCAATGATTACATTTCAGTTTTTG
AATTTGATATTTTTACCAGGCTGTTTCAGCCTTGGGGCTCTATTTTGCGGAATTGGAATTTCTTAGCTGT
GACACATCCAGGTTACATGGCATTTCTCACATATGATGAAGTTAAAGCACGACTACAGAAATATAGCACC
AAACCCGGAAGCTATATTTTCCGGTTAAGTTGCACTCGATTGGGACAGTGGGCCATTGGCTATGTGACTG
GGGATGGGAATATCTTACAGACCATACCTCATAACAAGC
