>Addgene plasmid #39056 | CBLB | addgene partial sequence | sequence record 53351 | T7_term
TAGCAGCCGGATCTCAGTGGTGGTGGTGGTGGTGCTCGAGTGCGGCCGCAAGCTTGTCGACGGAGCTCGA
ATTCGGATCCTCACTTATCGTCGTCATCCTTGTAATCATGGTGGTGATGATGGTGCGATTGGAAGTAGAG
GTTCTCTGCTAATCCAGTTAAATCAGGATTATAACTCCTCCCATCAGGATAAAGATAAAATCCTTCCCTG
CTGCCATCAATCAGGGCTTGAAATAAGGGCTTGTTATGAGGTATGGTCTGTAAGATATTCCCATCCCCAG
TCACATAGCCAATGGCCCACTGTCCCAATCGAGTGCAACTTAACCGGAAAATATAGCTTCCGGGTTTGGT
GCTATATTTCTGTAGTCGTGCTTTAACTTCATCATATGTGAGAAATGCCATGTAACCTGGATGTGTCACA
GCTAAGAAATTCCAATTCCGCAAAATAGAGCCCCAAGGCTGAAACAGCCTGGTAAAAATATCAAATTCAA
AAACTGAAATGTAATCATTGCAAGTTAAATCAATTGTTGATTTTAGAGCCATTGCTTCCAGGCCAGAGCT
AATCTGGTGGACCTCATGAAGGCACTGTCTGAATACTTTCCATGGTACGATAGTTTTGTCTCCAAAAAAC
TTTCTCCAGAATTCAGCAGCATCTGCTTTTGTGATACGAAAGTTATCTCCCTGGAATTGACCATTGGGAA
AGATTGCTTTGATTTCTGCCAGCATGTGACTGAAGATAAGGGACAGTTTTGTGAGATTTCGTCTGTCCTG
TGACTGTTCTTCATACATTCTCTCCTTGCCTTCTTTAAAGAGTCTTATTGCCCGTTTTGACTTTTTCATA
AGGCTATCAATGTAGATTTTAAAGTACTCATTCTCACTGAGTTGGGCAAGTTTCTGGTTGTCATCATATT
TACTCAATATAAGTCGTAAATGCTGA
